Addgene plasmid #177740: iCyt_BrEt_SnFR
Purpose: Develop a family of genetically encoded fluorescent biosensors for nicotinic agonists, termed iDrugSnFRs, thus enabling optical subcellular pharmacokinetics for nicotinic agonists
Depositing lab: Henry Lester. Depositing organization: California Institute of Technology. Publication: Fluorescence activation mechanism and imaging of drug permeation with new sensors for smoking-cessation ligands. Nichols AL, Blumenfeld Z, Fan C, Luebbert L, Blom AE, Cohen BN, Marvin JS, Borden PM, Kim CH, Muthusamy AK, Shivange AV, Knox HJ, Campello HR, Wang JH, Dougherty DA, Looger LL, Gallagher T, Rees DC, Lester HA. eLife. 2022 Jan 4;11. pii: 74648. doi: 10.7554/eLife.74648. PubMed 34982029.
Backbone
  Vector backbone: pHHM.X51
  Backbone manufacturer: Caltech
  Backbone size w/o insert (bp): 2761
  Vector type: Bacterial Expression
Growth in bacteria
  Bacterial resistance: Ampicillin, 100 μg/mL
  Growth temperature: 37°C
  Growth strain: DH5alpha
  Copy number: High Copy
Gene/Insert
  Gene/Insert name: iCyt_BrEt_SnFR
  Species: Synthetic
  Insert size (bp): 1683
  Promoter: T7
  Tag / fusion protein: HA (N terminal on insert); His (N terminal on insert); Myc (C terminal on insert)
  Cloning method: Restriction Enzyme; 5′ cloning site NdeI (not destroyed); 3′ cloning site HindIII (not destroyed)
  Sequencing primers: 5′ T7; 3′ T7 term
Terms and licenses: Academic/Nonprofit Terms; Industry Terms: Not Available to Industry
Depositor comments: Read the preprint at bioRxiv: https://www.biorxiv.org/content/10.1101/2021.10.04.463082v3.
How to cite: iCyt_BrEt_SnFR was a gift from Henry Lester (Addgene plasmid # 177740 ; http://n2t.net/addgene:177740 ; RRID:Addgene_177740)
