[The description below was written by a language model from this plasmid's Addgene catalogue record and pLannotate feature annotations shown in this document.]
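Description:
iCyt_BrEt_SnFR is a bacterial expression plasmid built on the pHHM.X51 backbone that encodes a synthetic, genetically encoded fluorescent biosensor from the iDrugSnFR family, which was developed to detect nicotinic agonists optically. The roughly 1.7 kb sensor coding sequence sits between NdeI and HindIII sites. It is transcribed from a bacteriophage T7 promoter and translated from the efficient T7 gene 10 ribosome binding site, with a T7 terminator downstream, so expression requires a host that supplies T7 RNA polymerase. The catalogue lists N-terminal His and HA tags and a C-terminal Myc tag, which allow affinity purification and immunodetection. The short N-terminal "capTEV" fragment in the annotation probably reflects the 6xHis stretch rather than a complete composite tag.

Within the open reading frame the feature table identifies a GFP-derived segment, labelled cEGFP, flanked by unannotated coding sequence. This layout fits a SnFR-type design in which a fluorescent protein is embedded in a ligand-binding domain so that ligand binding changes fluorescence. The record does not name the binding scaffold or the specific ligand this variant was tuned for. The small SET1, lacZα and lacI fragments appear to be backbone remnants or partial matches, and no complete lac repressor gene is annotated.

The plasmid is maintained at high copy through a ColE1/pUC-type origin and selected with ampicillin via β-lactamase under its own promoter. An f1 origin is also present. The stated aim of the sensor family is to enable subcellular pharmacokinetic imaging of nicotinic drugs. This T7-driven, tagged format suits production of recombinant sensor protein in E. coli.
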