Features (pLannotate 1.2.2; 12 found; start..end, strand, type, name):
     20..38      +  promoter       T7 promoter: promoter for bacteriophage T7 RNA polymerase
     70..92      +  RBS            RBS: efficient ribosome binding site from bacteriophage T7 gene 10 (Olins and Rangwala, 1989)
    103..123     +  CDS            capTEV™ (fragment): composite tag for in vivo biotinylation, TEV protease cleavage, and 6xHis tagging
    409..1128    +  CDS            cEGFP: cEGFP is a basic (constitutively fluorescent) green fluorescent protein published in 2008, derived from Aequorea victoria.
   1802..1851    +  CDS            SET1 (fragment): solubility-enhancement tag derived from T7 phage gene 10B
   1859..1906    +  terminator     T7 terminator: transcription terminator for bacteriophage T7 RNA polymerase
   1932..1998    +  CDS            lacZα (fragment): LacZα fragment of β-galactosidase; lacZ fragment
   2003..2458    +  rep_origin     f1 ori (sequence partly withheld): f1 bacteriophage origin of replication; arrow indicates direction of (+) strand synthesis
   2484..2588    +  promoter       AmpR promoter: bla
   2589..3449    +  CDS            AmpR: β-lactamase; bla; confers resistance to ampicillin, carbenicillin, and related antibiotics
   3620..4208    +  rep_origin     ori: high-copy-number ColE1/pMB1/pBR322/pUC origin of replication
   4391..4444    +  CDS            lacI (fragment): lac repressor; lacI; The lac repressor binds to the lac operator to inhibit transcription in E. coli. This inhibition can be relieved by adding lactose or isopropyl-β-D-thiogalactopyranoside (IPTG).
>Addgene plasmid #177740 | iCyt_BrEt_SnFR | addgene full sequence | sequence record 349387 | Addgene Partial NGS Result
GATCTCGATCCCGCGAAATTAATACGACTCACTATAGGGAGACCACAACGGTTTCCCTCTAGAAATAATT
TTGTTTAACTTTAAGAAGGAGATATACATATGCATCATCATCATCATCATGGTTATCCCTATGATGTTCC
AGATTATGCTGGGGCCCAGCCGGCCAGATCTGCGAACGACACCGTAGTTGTGGGCTCGATCATCTTTACA
GAAGGGATTATCGTCGCAAACATGGTGGCAGAGATGATTGAGGCGCATACAGACCTTAAGGTGGTTCGCA
AACTGAACCTTGGCGGGCAGGGTGTTAACTTTGAAGCCATTAAACGCGGAGGTGCGAATAATGGTATTGA
CATTTACGTGGAGTACACTGGGCACGGTCTTGTGGATATTCTGGGGTTCCCGGAGCCGAACGTCTATATC
ACCGCCGACAAGCAGAAGAACGGCATCAAGGCGAACTTCAAGATCCGCCACAACGTGGAGGACGGCAGCG
TGCAGCTCGCCGACCACTACCAGCAGAACACCCCCATCGGCGACGGCCCCGTGCTGCTGCCCGACAACCA
CTACCTGAGCACCCAGTCCGTGCTGAGCAAAGACCCCAACGAGAAGCGCGATCACATGGTCCTGCTGGAG
TTCGTGACCGCCGCCGGGATCACTCTCGGCATGGACGAGCTGTACAAGGGCGGTACCGGAGGGAGCATGA
GCAAGGGCGAGGAGCTGTTCACCGGGGTGGTGCCCATCCTGGTCGAGCTGGACGGCGACGTAAACGGCCA
CAAGTTCAGCGTGCGCGGCGAGGGCGAGGGCGATGCCACCAACGGCAAGCTGACCCTGAAGTTCATCTGC
ACCACCGGCAAGCTGCCCGTGCCCTGGCCCACCCTCGTGACCACCCTGACCTACGGCGTGCAGTGCTTCA
GCCGCTACCCCGACCACATGAAGCAGCACGACTTCTTCAAGTCCGCCATGCCCGAAGGCTACGTCCAGGA
GCGCACCATCAGCTTCAAGGACGACGGCACCTACAAGACCCGCGCCGAGGTGAAGTTCGAGGGCGACACC
CTGGTGAACCGCATCGAGCTGAAGGGCATCGACTTCAAGGAGGACGGCAACATCCTGGGGCACAAGCTGG
AGTACAACTTTCCGCCGCCCGCGACTACTGATCCAGAAGGTGCATACGAAACCGTGAAGAAGGAGTACAA
ACGTAAATGGAATATTGTATGGCTCAAACCACTGGGATTCAACAATACGTATACGCTTACCGTTAAAGAC
GAACTGGCGAAACAGTATAACCTTAAAACCTTCAGTGACTTAGCGAAAATCTCGGATAAGCTGATTCTGG
GTGCAACGATGTGGTTTTTAGAAGGGCCCGATGGTTACCCAGGCCTGCAAAAACTGTACAATTTCAAATT
CAAGCACACCAAAAGCATGGACATGGGTATTCGCTATACCGCCATTGATAATAACGAAGTTCAGGTAATT
GATGCCTGGGCCACTGATGGCTTGCTGGTGAGCCACAAATTAAAAATTCTGGAGGATGATAAAGCGTTCT
TCCCGCCGTATTATGCTGCCCCCATCATCCGTCAGGATGTCTTAGATAAGCATCCTGAACTGAAGGACGT
GCTGAACAAACTCGCGAATCAAATTTCACTGGAAGAAATGCAGAAACTGAATTACAAGGTGGACGGTGAG
GGTCAGGACCCAGCGAAAGTAGCTAAGGAGTTTTTGAAAGAGAAAGGTTTAATTCTGCAGGTCGACGAAC
AAAAACTCATCTCAGAAGAGGATCTGAATTAAGAATTCGAAGCTTGATCCGGCTGCTAACAAAGCCCGAA
AGGAAGCTGAGTTGGCTGCTGCCACCGCTGAGCAATAACTAGCATAACCCCTTGGGGCCTCTAAACGGGT
CTTGAGGGGTTTTTTGCTGAAAGGAGGAACTATATCCGGATCTGGCGTAATAGCGAAGAGGCCCGCACCG
ATCGCCCTTCCCAACAGTTGCGCAGCCTGAATGGCGAATGGG
[124 nt withheld, positions 2003-2126]
C
[91 nt withheld, positions 2128-2218]
A
[49 nt withheld, positions 2220-2268]
CCTTTGACGTTGGAGTCCATGTTCTTT
[37 nt withheld, positions 2296-2332]
ACCCTATCTCGGTCTATTCTTTTGATTTATAAGGGATTTTGCCGATTTCGGCCTATTGGTTAAAAAATGA
GCTGATTTAACAAAAATTTAACGCGAATTTTAACAAAATATTAACGCTTACAATTTAGGTGGCACTTTTC
GGGGAAATGTGCGCGGAACCCCTATTTGTTTATTTTTCTAAATACATTCAAATATGTATCCGCTCATGAG
ACAATAACCCTGATAAATGCTTCAATAATATTGAAAAAGGAAGAGTATGAGTATTCAACATTTCCGTGTC
GCCCTTATTCCCTTTTTTGCGGCATTTTGCCTTCCTGTTTTTGCTCACCCAGAAACGCTGGTGAAAGTAA
AAGATGCTGAAGATCAGTTGGGTGCACGAGTGGGTTACATCGAACTGGATCTCAACAGCGGTAAGATCCT
TGAGAGTTTTCGCCCCGAAGAACGTTTTCCAATGATGAGCACTTTTAAAGTTCTGCTATGTGGCGCGGTA
TTATCCCGTATTGACGCCGGGCAAGAGCAACTCGGTCGCCGCATACACTATTCTCAGAATGACTTGGTTG
AGTACTCACCAGTCACAGAAAAGCATCTTACGGATGGCATGACAGTAAGAGAATTATGCAGTGCTGCCAT
AACCATGAGTGATAACACTGCGGCCAACTTACTTCTGACAACGATCGGAGGACCGAAGGAGCTAACCGCT
TTTTTGCACAACATGGGGGATCATGTAACTCGCTTTGATCGTTGGGAACCGGAGCTGAATGAAGCCATAC
CAAACGACGAGCGTGACACCACGATGCCTGTAGCAATGGCAACAACGTTGCGCAAACTATTAACTGGCGA
ACTACTTACTCTAGCTTCCCGGCAACAATTAATAGACTGGATGGAGGCGGATAAAGTTGCAGGACCACTT
CTGCGCTCGGCCCTTCCGGCTGGCTGGTTTATTGCTGATAAATCTGGAGCCGGTGAGCGTGGGTCTCGCG
GTATCATTGCAGCACTGGGGCCAGATGGTAAGCCCTCCCGTATCGTAGTTATCTACACGACGGGGAGTCA
GGCAACTATGGATGAACGAAATAGACAGATCGCTGAGATAGGTGCCTCACTGATTAAGCATTGGTAACTG
TCAGACCAAGTTTACTCATATATACTTTAGATTGATTTAAAACTTCATTTTTAATTTAAAAGGATCTAGG
TGAAGATCCTTTTTGATAATCTCATGACCAAAATCCCTTAACGTGAGTTTTCGTTCCACTGAGCGTCAGA
CCCCGTAGAAAAGATCAAAGGATCTTCTTGAGATCCTTTTTTTCTGCGCGTAATCTGCTGCTTGCAAACA
AAAAAACCACCGCTACCAGCGGTGGTTTGTTTGCCGGATCAAGAGCTACCAACTCTTTTTCCGAAGGTAA
CTGGCTTCAGCAGAGCGCAGATACCAAATACTGTTCTTCTAGTGTAGCCGTAGTTAGGCCACCACTTCAA
GAACTCTGTAGCACCGCCTACATACCTCGCTCTGCTAATCCTGTTACCAGTGGCTGCTGCCAGTGGCGAT
AAGTCGTGTCTTACCGGGTTGGACTCAAGACGATAGTTACCGGATAAGGCGCAGCGGTCGGGCTGAACGG
GGGGTTCGTGCACACAGCCCAGCTTGGAGCGAACGACCTACACCGAACTGAGATACCTACAGCGTGAGCT
ATGAGAAAGCGCCACGCTTCCCGAAGGGAGAAAGGCGGACAGGTATCCGGTAAGCGGCAGGGTCGGAACA
GGAGAGCGCACGAGGGAGCTTCCAGGGGGAAACGCCTGGTATCTTTATAGTCCTGTCGGGTTTCGCCACC
TCTGACTTGAGCGTCGATTTTTGTGATGCTCGTCAGGGGGGCGGAGCCTATGGAAAAACGCCAGCAACGC
GGCCTTTTTACGGTTCCTGGCCTTTTGCTGGCCTTTTGCTCACATGTTCTTTCCTGCGTTATCCCCTGAT
TCTGTGGATAACCGTATTACCGCCTTTGAGTGAGCTGATACCGCTCGCCGCAGCCGAACGACCGAGCGCA
GCGAGTCAGTGAGCGAGGAAGCGGAAGAGCGCCCAATACGCAAACCGCCTCTCCCCGCGCGTTGGCCGAT
TCATTAATGCAG
